>Addgene plasmid #65346 | HCKan-O-ycrtYB | depositor full sequence | sequence record 110579 | Full Sequence
GATGACCGCTTTGGCTTACTACCAAATCCACTTGATCTACACCTTGCCAATCTTGGGTTTGTTGGGTTTG
TTGACCTCTCCAATCTTGACCAAGTTCGACATCTACAAAATCTCTATCTTGGTTTTCATCGCTTTCTCTG
CTACCACCCCATGGGACTCTTGGATCATCAGAAACGGTGCTTGGACCTACCCATCTGCTGAATCTGGTCA
AGGTGTTTTCGGAACCTTCTTGGACGTTCCATACGAAGAATACGCTTTCTTCGTTATCCAAACCGTTATC
ACAGGTTTGGTTTACGTTTTGGCTACCAGACACTTGTTGCCATCTTTGGCTTTGCCAAAGACCCGATCTT
CTGCTTTGTCTTTGGCTTTGAAGGCTTTGATCCCATTGCCAATCATCTACTTGTTCACCGCTCACCCATC
TCCATCTCCAGACCCATTGGTTACCGACCACTACTTCTACATGAGAGCTTTGTCTTTGTTGATCACCCCA
CCAACCATGTTGTTGGCTGCTTTGTCTGGTGAATACGCTTTCGACTGGAAGTCTGGTAGAGCTAAGTCTA
CCATCGCTGCTATCATGATCCCAACCGTTTACTTGATCTGGGTTGACTACGTTGCTGTTGGTCAAGACTC
TTGGTCTATCAACGACGAAAAGATCGTTGGTTGGAGATTGGGTGGTGTTTTGCCAATCGAAGAAGCTATG
TTCTTCTTGTTGACCAACTTGATGATCGTTTTGGGTTTGTCTGCTTGTGACCACACCCAGGCTTTGTACT
TGTTGCACGGTAGAACCATCTACGGTAACAAGAAGATGCCATCTTCTTTCCCATTGATCACCCCACCAGT
TTTGTCTTTGTTCTTCTCTAGTAGACCATACTCTTCTCAACCAAAGAGAGACTTGGAATTGGCTGTTAAG
TTGTTGGAAGAAAAGTCTCGATCTTTCTTCGTTGCTTCTGCTGGTTTCCCATCTGAAGTTAGAGAAAGAT
TGGTTGGTTTGTACGCTTTCTGTAGAGTTACCGACGACTTGATCGACTCTCCAGAAGTTTCTTCTAACCC
ACACGCTACCATCGACATGGTTTCTGACTTCTTGACCTTGTTGTTCGGTCCACCATTGCACCCATCTCAA
CCAGACAAAATCTTGTCTTCTCCATTGTTGCCACCATCTCACCCAAGTAGACCAACAGGTATGTACCCAT
TGCCACCACCACCATCTTTGTCTCCAGCTGAATTGGTTCAATTCTTGACCGAAAGAGTTCCAGTTCAATA
CCACTTCGCTTTCAGATTGTTGGCTAAGTTGCAAGGTTTGATCCCAAGATACCCATTGGACGAATTGTTG
AGAGGTTACACCACCGACTTGATCTTCCCATTGTCTACCGAAGCTGTTCAAGCTAGAAAGACCCCAATCG
AAACCACCGCTGACTTGTTGGACTACGGTTTGTGTGTTGCTGGTTCTGTTGCTGAATTGTTGGTTTACGT
TTCTTGGGCTTCTGCTCCATCTCAAGTTCCAGCTACCATCGAAGAAAGAGAAGCTGTTTTGGTTGCTAGT
AGAGAAATGGGAACCGCTTTGCAATTGGTTAACATCGCTAGAGACATCAAGGGTGACGCTACCGAAGGTA
GATTCTACTTGCCATTGTCTTTCTTCGGTTTGCGCGACGAATCTAAGTTGGCTATCCCAACCGACTGGAC
CGAACCAAGACCACAAGACTTCGACAAGTTGTTGTCTTTGTCTCCATCTTCTACCTTGCCATCTTCTAAC
GCTTCTGAATCTTTCAGATTCGAATGGAAGACCTACTCTTTGCCATTGGTTGCTTACGCTGAAGACTTGG
CTAAGCACTCTTACAAGGGTATCGACAGATTGCCAACCGAAGTTCAAGCTGGTATGAGAGCTGCTTGTGC
TTCTTACTTGTTGATCGGTAGAGAAATCAAGGTTGTTTGGAAGGGTGACGTTGGTGAAAGAAGAACCGTT
GCTGGTTGGAGAAGAGTTAGAAAGGTTTTGTCTGTTGTTATGTCTGGTTGGGAAGGTCAATAGCCGAGAC
GACTGACCATTTAAATCATACCTGACCTCCATAGCAGAAAGTCAAAAGCCTCCGACCGGAGGCTTTTGAC
TTGATCGGCACGTAAGAGGTTCCAACTTTCACCATAATGAAATAAGATCACTACCGGGCGTATTTTTTGA
GTTATCGAGATTTTCAGGAGCTAAGGAAGCTAAAATGAGCCATATTCAACGGGAAACGTCTTGCTCGAGG
CCGCGATTAAATTCCAACATGGATGCTGATTTATATGGGTATAAATGGGCTCGCGATAATGTCGGGCAAT
CAGGTGCGACAATCTATCGATTGTATGGGAAGCCCGATGCGCCAGAGTTGTTTCTGAAACATGGCAAAGG
TAGCGTTGCCAATGATGTTACAGATGAGATGGTCAGGCTAAACTGGCTGACGGAATTTATGCCTCTTCCG
ACCATCAAGCATTTTATCCGTACTCCTGATGATGCATGGTTACTCACCACTGCGATCCCAGGGAAAACAG
CATTCCAGGTATTAGAAGAATATCCTGATTCAGGTGAAAATATTGTTGATGCGCTGGCAGTGTTCCTGCG
CCGGTTGCATTCGATTCCTGTTTGTAATTGTCCTTTTAACGGCGATCGCGTATTTCGTCTCGCTCAGGCG
CAATCACGAATGAATAACGGTTTGGTTGGTGCGAGTGATTTTGATGACGAGCGTAATGGCTGGCCTGTTG
AACAAGTCTGGAAAGAAATGCATAAGCTTTTGCCATTCTCACCGGATTCAGTCGTCACTCATGGTGATTT
CTCACTTGATAACCTTATTTTTGACGAGGGGAAATTAATAGGTTGTATTGATGTTGGACGAGTCGGAATC
GCAGACCGATACCAGGATCTTGCCATCCTATGGAACTGCCTCGGTGAGTTTTCTCCTTCATTACAGAAAC
GGCTTTTTCAAAAATATGGTATTGATAATCCTGATATGAATAAATTGCAGTTTCACTTGATGCTCGATGA
GTTTTTCTAATGAGGGCCCAAATGTAATCACCTGGCTCACCTTCGGGTGGGCCTTTCTGCGTTGCTGGCG
TTTTTCCATAGGCTCCGCCCCCCTGACGAGCATCACAAAAATCGATGCTCAAGTCAGAGGTGGCGAAACC
CGACAGGACTATAAAGATACCAGGCGTTTCCCCCTGGAAGCTCCCTCGTGCGCTCTCCTGTTCCGACCCT
GCCGCTTACCGGATACCTGTCCGCCTTTCTCCCTTCGGGAAGCGTGGCGCTTTCTCATAGCTCACGCTGT
AGGTATCTCAGTTCGGTGTAGGTCGTTCGCTCCAAGCTGGGCTGTGTGCACGAACCCCCCGTTCAGCCCG
ACCGCTGCGCCTTATCCGGTAACTATCGTCTTGAGTCCAACCCGGTAAGACACGACTTATCGCCACTGGC
AGCAGCCACTGGTAACAGGATTAGCAGAGCGAGGTATGTAGGCGGTGCTACAGAGTTCTTGAAGTGGTGG
CCTAACTACGGCTACACTAGAAGAACAGTATTTGGTATCTGCGCTCTGCTGAAGCCAGTTACCTCGGAAA
AAGAGTTGGTAGCTCTTGATCCGGCAAACAAACCACCGCTGGTAGCGGTGGTTTTTTTGTTTGCAAGCAG
CAGATTACGCGCAGAAAAAAAGGATCTCAAGAAGATCCTTTGATTTTCTACCGAAGAAAGGCCCACCCGT
GAAGGTGAGCCAGTGAGTTGATTGCAGTCCAGTTACGCTGGAGTCCGTCTCG
Features (pLannotate 1.2.2; 7 found; start..end, strand, type, name):
      2..2020    +  CDS            crtYB: LCPS_PHARH - Also known as pbs. Experimental evidence at transcript level: Swiss-Prot protein existence level 2. Bifunctional enzyme that catalyzes the reactions from geranylgeranyl diphosphate to phytoene (phytoene synthase) and lycopene to beta-carotene via the intermediate gamma-carotene (lycopene cyclase). The cyclase preferentially catalyzes the symmetric cyclization of both ends of the substrate to produce dicyclic carotenoids. Beta-carotene is further processed to the acidic carotenoid astaxanthin. From Phaffia rhodozyma (Yeast) (Xanthophyllomyces dendrorhous).
   2070..2101    +  terminator     tonB terminator: bidirectional E. coli tonB-P14 transcription terminator
   2102..2204    +  promoter       cat promoter: promoter of the E. coli cat gene encoding chloramphenicol acetyltransferase
   2205..3020    +  CDS            KanR: aminoglycoside phosphotransferase; aph(3')-Ia; confers resistance to kanamycin in bacteria or G418 (Geneticin®) in eukaryotes
   3044..3071    +  terminator     T7Te terminator: phage T7 early transcription terminator
   3083..3670    -  rep_origin     ori: high-copy-number ColE1/pMB1/pBR322/pUC origin of replication
   3692..3721    -  terminator     T3Te terminator: phage T3 early transcription terminator
