[The description below was written by a language model from this plasmid's Addgene catalogue record and pLannotate feature annotations shown in this document.]
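Description:
HCKan-O-ycrtYB is a small (about 3.8 kb), high-copy bacterial storage plasmid from the YeastFab collection of standardized biological parts for metabolic engineering in Saccharomyces cerevisiae. It is built on HCKan-O, described in the record as a receiving vector, here holding the ycrtYB gene. The backbone is minimal. A ColE1/pUC-type origin supports high-copy replication in E. coli, and an aph(3')-Ia kanamycin resistance gene driven by the cat promoter provides selection. Three transcription terminators (tonB, T7Te and T3Te) flank these modules and insulate the cloned part from read-through transcription arising in the backbone. No yeast origin, centromere or auxotrophic marker is annotated, so the plasmid appears to serve only for propagation and archiving of the part in bacteria rather than for maintenance in yeast.

The insert is a synthetic sequence of roughly 2 kb that matches crtYB from Phaffia rhodozyma (Xanthophyllomyces dendrorhous). This gene encodes a bifunctional carotenoid enzyme. It acts as a phytoene synthase, converting geranylgeranyl diphosphate to phytoene, and as a lycopene cyclase, converting lycopene to beta-carotene via gamma-carotene. The "y" prefix may indicate a version adapted for yeast, but the record does not say so. No promoter or terminator for expressing the coding sequence is annotated, which fits its role as a bare open-reading-frame part intended to be combined with separate promoter and terminator parts into transcription units. The cloning method and the sites used for part release are not stated. Its likely use is as a building block for assembling carotenoid (beta-carotene) biosynthetic pathways in yeast.
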