Addgene plasmid #65346: HCKan-O-ycrtYB
Purpose: construction of ycrtYB gene in HCKan-O receiving vector
Depositing lab: Junbiao Dai. Depositing organization: Tsinghua University. Publication: YeastFab: the design and construction of standard biological parts for metabolic engineering in Saccharomyces cerevisiae. Guo Y, Dong J, Zhou T, Auxillos J, Li T, Zhang W, Wang L, Shen Y, Luo Y, Zheng Y, Lin J, Chen GQ, Wu Q, Cai Y, Dai J. Nucleic Acids Res. 2015 May 8. pii: gkv464. 10.1093/nar/gkv464 PubMed 25956650.
Backbone
  Vector backbone: HCKan-O
  Vector type: Synthetic Biology
Growth in bacteria
  Bacterial resistance: Kanamycin, 50 μg/mL
  Growth temperature: 37°C
  Growth strain: DH5alpha
  Copy number: High Copy
Gene/Insert
  Gene/Insert name: ycrtYB
  Species: Synthetic
  Insert size (bp): 2018
  Cloning method: Unknown
  Sequencing primers: 5′ pBR322ori-3; 3′ Kan-R
Terms and licenses: Academic/Nonprofit Terms; Industry Terms: Not Available to Industry
How to cite: HCKan-O-ycrtYB was a gift from Junbiao Dai (Addgene plasmid # 65346 ; http://n2t.net/addgene:65346 ; RRID:Addgene_65346)
