>Addgene plasmid #65346 | HCKan-O-ycrtYB | addgene partial sequence | sequence record 137917 | pBR322ori-3 5'-tttgtttgcaagcagcagat-3'
AGGCCCACCCGTGAAGGTGAGCCAGTGAGTTGATTGCAGTCCAGTTACGCTGGAGTCCGTCTCGGATGAC
CGCTTTGGCTTACTACCAAATCCACTTGATCTACACCTTGCCAATCTTGGGTTTGTTGGGTTTGTTGACC
TCTCCAATCTTGACCAAGTTCGACATCTACAAAATCTCTATCTTGGTTTTCATCGCTTTCTCTGCTACCA
CCCCATGGGACTCTTGGATCATCAGAAACGGTGCTTGGACCTACCCATCTGCTGAATCTGGTCAAGGTGT
TTTCGGAACCTTCTTGGACGTTCCATACGAAGAATACGCTTTCTTCGTTATCCAAACCGTTATCACAGGT
TTGGTTTACGTTTTGGCTACCAGACACTTGTTGCCATCTTTGGCTTTGCCAAAGACCCGATCTTCTGCTT
TGTCTTTGGCTTTGAAGGCTTTGATCCCATTGCCAATCATCTACTTGTTCACCGCTCACCCATCTCCATC
TCCAGACCCATTGGTTACCGACCACTACTTCTACATGAGAGCTTTGTCTTTGTTGATCACCCCACCAACC
ATGTTGTTGGCTGCTTTGTCTGGTGAATACGCTTTCGACTGGAAGTCTGGTAGAGCTAAGTCTACCATCG
CTGCTATCATGATCCCAACCGTTTACTTGATCTGGGTTGACTACGTTGCTGTTGGTCAAGACTCTTGGTC
TATCAACGACGAAAAGATCGTTGGTTGGAGATTGGGTGGTGTTTTGCCAATCGAAGAAGCTATGTTCTTC
TTGTTGACCAACTTGATGATCGTTT
