>Addgene plasmid #65346 | HCKan-O-ycrtYB | addgene partial sequence | sequence record 137953 | Kan-R 5'-ATCGCGAGCCCATTTATACC-3'
AGACGTTTCCCGTTGAATATGGCTCATTTTAGCTTCCTTAGCTCCTGAAAATCTCGATAACTCAAAAAAT
ACGCCCGGTAGTGATCTTATTTCATTATGGTGAAAGTTGGAACCTCTTACGTGCCGATCAAGTCAAAAGC
CTCCGGTCGGAGGCTTTTGACTTTCTGCTATGGAGGTCAGGTATGATTTAAATGGTCAGTCGTCTCGGCT
ATTGACCTTCCCAACCAGACATAACAACAGACAAAACCTTTCTAACTCTTCTCCAACCAGCAACGGTTCT
TCTTTCACCAACGTCACCCTTCCAAACAACCTTGATTTCTCTACCGATCAACAAGTAAGAAGCACAAGCA
GCTCTCATACCAGCTTGAACTTCGGTTGGCAATCTGTCGATACCCTTGTAAGAGTGCTTAGCCAAGTCTT
CAGCGTAAGCAACCAATGGCAAAGAGTAGGTCTTCCATTCGAATCTGAAAGATTCAGAAGCGTTAGAAGA
TGGCAAGGTAGAAGATGGAGACAAAGACAACAACTTGTCGAAGTCTTGTGGTCTTGGTTCGGTCCAGTCG
GTTGGGATAGCCAACTTAGATTCGTCGCGCAAACCGAAGAAAGACAATGGCAAGTAGAATCTACCTTCGG
TAGCGTCACCCTTGATGTCTCTAGCGATGTTAACCAATTGCAAAGCGGTTCCCATTTCTCTACTAGCAAC
CAAA
